Addgene plasmid #86677: pTRIP-SFFV-EGFP-NLS
Purpose: Expresses nuclear-localized GFP after lentiviral transduction. Can be used to monitor GFP leakage into the cytosol following nuclear envelope rupture events.
Depositing lab: Nicolas Manel. Depositing organization: Institut Curie. Publication: ESCRT III repairs nuclear envelope ruptures during cell migration to limit DNA damage and cell death. Raab M, Gentili M, de Belly H, Thiam HR, Vargas P, Jimenez AJ, Lautenschlaeger F, Voituriez R, Lennon-Dumenil AM, Manel N, Piel M. Science. 2016 Apr 15;352(6283):359-62. doi: 10.1126/science.aad7611. Epub 2016 Mar 24. PubMed 27013426.
Backbone
  Vector backbone: pTRIP
  Vector type: Lentiviral
Growth in bacteria
  Bacterial resistance: Ampicillin, 100 μg/mL
  Growth temperature: 30°C
  Growth strain: NEB Stable
  Copy number: Unknown
Gene/Insert
  Gene/Insert name: EGFP-NLS
Terms and licenses: Academic/Nonprofit Terms; Industry Terms: Not Available to Industry
How to cite: pTRIP-SFFV-EGFP-NLS was a gift from Nicolas Manel (Addgene plasmid # 86677 ; http://n2t.net/addgene:86677 ; RRID:Addgene_86677)
