[The description below was written by a language model from this plasmid's Addgene catalogue record and pLannotate feature annotations shown in this document.]
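Description:
pTRIP-SFFV-EGFP-NLS is an HIV-1-derived lentiviral transfer vector built on the pTRIP backbone, about 10.3 kb in the sequenced record. It is maintained in E. coli through a ColE1/pUC-type origin and selected with ampicillin via the β-lactamase gene. Remnants of pBR322 (partial tetracycline resistance, bom and rop fragments) are also annotated. Outside the viral region lies an older mammalian cassette made of an SV40 early promoter, E. coli gpt sequence (annotated as fragments), and the SV40 small t intron and polyadenylation signal. This appears to be a legacy of the parental plasmid rather than part of the packaged genome. A few short hits to human or bacterial genes (TBC1D5, frsA, lacI) are probably incidental matches from automated annotation.

The proviral segment runs from an HIV-1 5' LTR through the Ψ packaging signal with a partial gag sequence, the Rev response element for Rev-dependent nuclear export of the genomic RNA, and the cPPT/CTS central flap that characterises TRIP vectors and aids nuclear import of the reverse-transcribed genome. Downstream, the spleen focus-forming virus LTR promoter, a strong constitutive promoter, drives EGFP fused at its C-terminus to the SV40 large T antigen nuclear localization signal. The cassette ends in a U3-deleted, self-inactivating 3' LTR, which silences LTR-driven transcription after integration. No WPRE or mammalian drug-selection marker is annotated within the viral region, so transduced cells are identified by fluorescence.

After packaging and transduction, cells display green fluorescence confined to the nucleus. The stated use is to detect nuclear envelope rupture, seen as transient leakage of GFP into the cytosol.
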