Features (pLannotate 1.2.2; 30 found; start..end, strand, type, name):
     43..108     +  intron         small t intron: SV40 (simian virus 40) small t antigen intron
    238..258     +  CDS            SV40 NLS: nuclear localization signal of SV40 (simian virus 40) large T antigen
    577..660     +  CDS            large T antigen (fragment): large T antigen from SV40 (simian virus 40)
    683..817     +  polyA_signal   SV40 poly(A) signal: SV40 polyadenylation signal
    984..1313    +  CDS            nef (fragment): NEF_HV1BR - Experimental evidence at protein level: Swiss-Prot protein existence level 1. Extracellular Nef protein targets CD4(+) T-lymphocytes for apoptosis by interacting with CXCR4 surface receptors (PubMed:14990729). From Human immunodeficiency virus type 1 group M subtype B (isolate BRU/LAI) (HIV-1).
   1361..1618    +  LTR            5' LTR (truncated): truncated 5' long terminal repeat (LTR) from HIV-1
   1665..1790    +  misc_feature   HIV-1 Ψ: packaging signal of human immunodeficiency virus type 1
   1774..2137    +  CDS            HIV-1 gag (fragment): gag protein from human immunodeficiency virus 1; gag
   2283..2516    +  misc_feature   RRE: The Rev response element (RRE) of HIV-1 allows for Rev-dependent mRNA export from the nucleus to the cytoplasm.
   2893..2993    +  CDS            Rev (fragment): human immunodeficiency virus 1 (HIV-1) Rev protein; rev; enhances nuclear export of unspliced and incompletely spliced viral mRNAs
   3038..3155    +  misc_feature   cPPT/CTS: central polypurine tract and central termination sequence of HIV-1
   3295..3702    +  promoter       SFFV promoter: spleen focus-forming virus long terminal repeat (LTR) promoter
   3727..4443    +  CDS            EGFP: EGFP is a basic (constitutively fluorescent) green fluorescent protein published in 1996, derived from Aequorea victoria. It is reported to be a rapidly-maturing weak dimer with moderate acid sensitivity.
   4444..4464    +  CDS            SV40 NLS: nuclear localization signal of SV40 (simian virus 40) large T antigen
   4476..4664    +  CDS            nef (fragment): NEF_HV1Z2 - Experimental evidence at protein level: Swiss-Prot protein existence level 1. Extracellular Nef protein targets CD4(+) T-lymphocytes for apoptosis by interacting with CXCR4 surface receptors. From Human immunodeficiency virus type 1 group M subtype D (isolate Z2/CDC-Z34) (HIV-1).
   4666..4697    +  LTR            3' LTR (ΔU3) (fragment): self-inactivating 3' long terminal repeat (LTR) from HIV-1
   4745..4925    +  LTR            5' LTR (truncated): truncated 5' long terminal repeat (LTR) from HIV-1
   5887..5985    -  CDS            TBC1D5 (fragment): TBCD5_HUMAN - Also known as KIAA0210. Experimental evidence at protein level: Swiss-Prot protein existence level 1. May act as a GTPase-activating protein (GAP) for Rab family protein(s). May act as a GAP for RAB7A. Can displace RAB7A and retromer CSC subcomplex from the endosomal membrane to the cytosol; at least retromer displacement seems to require its catalytic activity (PubMed:19531583, PubMed:20923837). Required for retrograde transport of cargo proteins from endosomes to the trans-Golgi network (TGN); the function seems to require its catalytic activity. Involved in regulation of autop
   6391..6670    +  CDS            TcR (fragment): tetracycline efflux protein; tet; confers resistance to tetracycline
   6671..6719    -  misc_feature   bom (fragment): basis of mobility region from pBR322
   6821..6856    -  CDS            rop (fragment): Rop protein, which maintains plasmids at low copy number; rop
   6951..7055    +  promoter       AmpR promoter: bla
   7056..7916    +  CDS            AmpR: β-lactamase; bla; confers resistance to ampicillin, carbenicillin, and related antibiotics
   8087..8675    +  rep_origin     ori: high-copy-number ColE1/pMB1/pBR322/pUC origin of replication
   8858..8914    +  CDS            lacI (fragment): lac repressor; lacI; The lac repressor binds to the lac operator to inhibit transcription in E. coli. This inhibition can be relieved by adding lactose or isopropyl-β-D-thiogalactopyranoside (IPTG).
   8921..9250    +  promoter       SV40 promoter: SV40 enhancer and early promoter
   9450..9569    +  CDS            gpt (fragment): XGPT_ECOLI - Also known as gpp, gxu. Experimental evidence at protein level: Swiss-Prot protein existence level 1. Purine salvage pathway enzyme that catalyzes the transfer of the ribosyl-5-phosphate group from 5-phospho-alpha-D-ribose 1- diphosphate (PRPP) to the N9 position of the 6-oxopurines guanine and xanthine to form the corresponding ribonucleotides GMP (guanosine 5'- monophosphate) and XMP (xanthosine 5'-monophosphate), with the release of PPi. To a lesser extent, also acts on hypoxanthine (PubMed:9100006, PubMed:3886014). Does not ribophosphorylate adenine (PubMed:3886014). From Esch
   9569..9904    +  CDS            gpt (fragment): XGPT_ECOLI - Also known as gpp, gxu. Experimental evidence at protein level: Swiss-Prot protein existence level 1. Purine salvage pathway enzyme that catalyzes the transfer of the ribosyl-5-phosphate group from 5-phospho-alpha-D-ribose 1- diphosphate (PRPP) to the N9 position of the 6-oxopurines guanine and xanthine to form the corresponding ribonucleotides GMP (guanosine 5'- monophosphate) and XMP (xanthosine 5'-monophosphate), with the release of PPi. To a lesser extent, also acts on hypoxanthine (PubMed:9100006, PubMed:3886014). Does not ribophosphorylate adenine (PubMed:3886014). From Esch
   9999..10304   +  CDS            frsA (fragment): FRSA_ECOLI - Also known as yafA. Experimental evidence at protein level: Swiss-Prot protein existence level 1. Catalyzes the hydrolysis of esters (PubMed:15808744). Displays esterase activity toward pNP-butyrate (PubMed:15808744). May stimulate mixed-acid fermentation by acting as a fermentation/respiration switch that down-regulates respiration and up- regulates fermentation rates (PubMed:15169777). From Escherichia coli (strain K12).
  10308..41      +  CDS            small t antigen (fragment) (across the origin): SV40 (simian virus 40) small t antigen
>Addgene plasmid #86677 | pTRIP-SFFV-EGFP-NLS | addgene full sequence | sequence record 176562 | Addgene NGS Result
ACATAATTGGACAAACTACCTACAGAGATTTAAAGCTCTAAGGTAAATATAAAATTTTTAAGTGTATAAT
GTGTTAAACTACTGATTCTAATTGTTTGTGTATTTTAGATTCCAACCTATGGAACTGATGAATGGGAGCA
GTGGTGGAATGCCTTTAATGAGGAAAACCTGTTTTGCTCAGAAGAAATGCCATCTAGTGATGATGAGGCT
ACTGCTGACTCTCAACATTCTACTCCTCCAAAAAAGAAGAGAAAGGTAGAAGACCCCAAGGACTTTCCTT
CAGAATTGCTAAGTTTTTTGAGTCATGCTGTGTTTAGTAATAGAACTCTTGCTTGCTTTGCTATTTACAC
CACAAAGGAAAAAGCTGCACTGCTATACAAGAAAATTATGGAAAAATATTCTGTAACCTTTATAAGTAGG
CATAACAGTTATAATCATAACATACTGTTTTTTCTTACTCCACACAGGCATAGAGTGTCTGCTATTAATA
ACTATGCTCAAAAATTGTGTACCTTTAGCTTTTTAATTTGTAAAGGGGTTAATAAGGAATATTTGATGTA
TAGTGCCTTGACTAGAGATCATAATCAGCCATACCACATTTGTAGAGGTTTTACTTGCTTTAAAAAACCT
CCCACACCTCCCCCTGAACCTGAAACATAAAATGAATGCAATTGTTGTTGTTAACTTGTTTATTGCAGCT
TATAATGGTTACAAATAAAGCAATAGCATCACAAATTTCACAAATAAAGCATTTTTTTCACTGCATTCTA
GTTGTGGTTTGTCCAAACTCATCAATGTATCTTATCATGTCTGGATCAACTGGATAACTCAAGCTAACCA
AAATCATCCCAAACTTCCCACCCCATACCCTATTACCACTGCCAATTACCTGTGGTTTCATTTACTCTAA
ACCTGTGATTCCTCTGAATTATTTTCATTTTAAAGAAATTGTATTTGTTAAATATGTACTACAAACTTAG
TAGTTGGAAGGGCTAATTCACTCCCAAAGAAGACAAGATATCCTTGATCTGTGGATCTACCACACACAAG
GCTACTTCCCTGATTAGCAGAACTACACACCAGGGCCAGGGGTCAGATATCCACTGACCTTTGGATGGTG
CTACAAGCTAGTACCAGTTGAGCCAGATAAGGTAGAAGAGGCCAATAAAGGAGAGAACACCAGCTTGTTA
CACCCTGTGAGCCTGCATGGGATGGATGACCCGGAGAGAGAAGTGTTAGAGTGGAGGTTTGACAGCCGCC
TAGCATTTCATCACGTGGCCCGAGAGCTGCATCCGGAGTACTTCAAGAACTGCTGATATCGAGCTTGCTA
CAAGGGACTTTCCGCTGGGGACTTTCCAGGGAGGCGTGGCCTGGGCGGGACTGGGGAGTGGCGAGCCCTC
AGATCCTGCATATAAGCAGCTGCTTTTTGCCTGTACTGGGTCTCTCTGGTTAGACCAGATCTGAGCCTGG
GAGCTCTCTGGCTAACTAGGGAACCCACTGCTTAAGCCTCAATAAAGCTTGCCTTGAGTGCTTCAAGTAG
TGTGTGCCCGTCTGTTGTGTGACTCTGGTAACTAGAGATCCCTCAGACCCTTTTAGTCAGTGTGGAAAAT
CTCTAGCAGTGGCGCCCGAACAGGGACTTGAAAGCGAAAGGGAAACCAGAGGAGCTCTCTCGACGCAGGA
CTCGGCTTGCTGAAGCGCGCACGGCAAGAGGCGAGGGGCGGCGACTGGTGAGTACGCCAAAAATTTTGAC
TAGCGGAGGCTAGAAGGAGAGAGATGGGTGCGAGAGCGTCAGTATTAAGCGGGGGAGAATTAGATCGCGA
TGGGAAAAAATTCGGTTAAGGCCAGGGGGAAAGAAAAAATATAAATTAAAACATATAGTATGGGCAAGCA
GGGAGCTAGAACGATTCGCAGTTAATCCTGGCCTGTTAGAAACATCAGAAGGCTGTAGACAAATACTGGG
ACAGCTACAACCATCCCTTCAGACAGGATCAGAAGAACTTAGATCATTATATAATACAGTAGCAACCCTC
TATTGTGTGCATCAAAGGATAGAGATAAAAGACACCAAGGAAGCTTTAGACAAGATAGAGGAAGAGCAAA
ACAAAAGTAAGACCACCGCACAGCAAGCGGCCGCTGATCTTCAGACCTGGAGGAGGAGATATGAGGGACA
ATTGGAGAAGTGAATTATATAAATATAAAGTAGTAAAAATTGAACCATTAGGAGTAGCACCCACCAAGGC
AAAGAGAAGAGTGGTGCAGAGAGAAAAAAGAGCAGTGGGAATAGGAGCTTTGTTCCTTGGGTTCTTGGGA
GCAGCAGGAAGCACTATGGGCGCAGCGTCAATGACGCTGACGGTACAGGCCAGACAATTATTGTCTGGTA
TAGTGCAGCAGCAGAACAATTTGCTGAGGGCTATTGAGGCGCAACAGCATCTGTTGCAACTCACAGTCTG
GGGCATCAAGCAGCTCCAGGCAAGAATCCTGGCTGTGGAAAGATACCTAAAGGATCAACAGCTCCTGGGG
ATTTGGGGTTGCTCTGGAAAACTCATTTGCACCACTGCTGTGCCTTGGAATGCTAGTTGGAGTAATAAAT
CTCTGGAACAGATTTGGAATCACACGACCTGGATGGAGTGGGACAGAGAAATTAACAATTACACAAGCTT
AATACACTCCTTAATTGAAGAATCGCAAAACCAGCAAGAAAAGAATGAACAAGAATTATTGGAATTAGAT
AAATGGGCAAGTTTGTGGAATTGGTTTAACATAACAAATTGGCTGTGGTATATAAAATTATTCATAATGA
TAGTAGGAGGCTTGGTAGGTTTAAGAATAGTTTTTGCTGTACTTTCTATAGTGAATAGAGTTAGGCAGGG
ATATTCACCATTATCGTTTCAGACCCACCTCCCAACCCCGAGGGGACCCGACAGGCCCGAAGGAATAGAA
GAAGAAGGTGGAGAGAGAGACAGAGACAGATCCATTCGATTAGTGAACGGATCTCGACGGTATCGCCGAA
TTCACAAATGGCAGTATTCATCCACAATTTTAAAAGAAAAGGGGGGATTGGGGGGTACAGTGCAGGGGAA
AGAATAGTAGACATAATAGCAACAGACATACAAACTAAAGAATTACAAAAACAAATTACAAAAATTCAAA
ATTTTCGGGTTTATTACAGGGACAGCAGAGATCCACTTTGGCTGATACGCGTCTGCAGCCCCGATAAAAT
AAAAGATTTTATTTAGTCTCCAGAAAAAGGGGGGAATGAAAGACCCCACCTGTAGGTTTGGCAAGCTAGC
TGCAGTAACGCCATTTTGCAAGGCATGGAAAAATACCAAACCAAGAATAGAGAAGTTCAGATCAAGGGCG
GGTACATGAAAATAGCTAACGTTGGGCCAAACAGGATATCTGCGGTGAGCAGTTTCGGCCCCGGCCCGGG
GCCAAGAACAGATGGTCACCGCAGTTTCGGCCCCGGCCCGAGGCCAAGAACAGATGGTCCCCAGATATGG
CCCAACCCTCAGCAGTTTCTTAAGACCCATCAGATGTTTCCAGGCTCCCCCAAGGACCTGAAATGACCCT
GCGCCTTATTTGAATTAACCAATCAGCCTGCTTCTCGCTTCTGTTCGCGCGCTTCTGCTTCCCGAGCTCT
ATAAAAGAGCTCACAACCCCTCACTCGGCGCGCCAGTCCTCCGACAGACTGAGTCGCCCGGGCCGCGGCC
GCGGGCTAGCGGATCCATGGTGAGCAAGGGCGAGGAGCTGTTCACCGGGGTGGTGCCCATCCTGGTCGAG
CTGGACGGCGACGTAAACGGCCACAAGTTCAGCGTGTCCGGCGAGGGCGAGGGCGATGCCACCTACGGCA
AGCTGACCCTGAAGTTCATCTGCACCACCGGCAAGCTGCCCGTGCCCTGGCCCACCCTCGTGACCACCCT
GACCTACGGCGTGCAGTGCTTCAGCCGCTACCCCGACCACATGAAGCAGCACGACTTCTTCAAGTCCGCC
ATGCCCGAAGGCTACGTCCAGGAGCGCACCATCTTCTTCAAGGACGACGGCAACTACAAGACCCGCGCCG
AGGTGAAGTTCGAGGGCGACACCCTGGTGAACCGCATCGAGCTGAAGGGCATCGACTTCAAGGAGGACGG
CAACATCCTGGGGCACAAGCTGGAGTACAACTACAACAGCCACAACGTCTATATCATGGCCGACAAGCAG
AAGAACGGCATCAAGGTGAACTTCAAGATCCGCCACAACATCGAGGACGGCAGCGTGCAGCTCGCCGACC
ACTACCAGCAGAACACCCCCATCGGCGACGGCCCCGTGCTGCTGCCCGACAACCACTACCTGAGCACCCA
GTCCGCCCTGAGCAAAGACCCCAACGAGAAGCGCGATCACATGGTCCTGCTGGAGTTCGTGACCGCCGCC
GGGATCACTCTCGGCATGGACGAGCTGTACAAGCCAAAAAAGAAGAGAAAGGTAGAAGACCCCTAGCTCG
AGACCTAGAAAAACATGGAGCAATCACAAGTAGCAATACAGCAGCTACCAATGCTGATTGTGCCTGGCTA
GAAGCACAAGAGGAGGAGGAGGTGGGTTTTCCAGTCACACCTCAGGTACCTTTAAGACCAATGACTTACA
AGGCAGCTGTAGATCTTAGCCACTTTTTAAAAGAAAAGGGGGGACTGGAAGGGCTAATTCACTCCCAACG
AAGACAAAATCGTCGAGAGATGCTGCATATAAGCAGCTGCTTTTTGCTTGTACTGGGTCTCTCTGGTTAG
ACCAGATCTGAGCCTGGGAGCTCTCTGGCTAACTAGGGAACCCACTGCTTAAGCCTCAATAAAGCTTGCC
TTGAGTGCTTCAAGTAGTGTGTGCCCGTCTGTTGTGTGACTCTGGTAACTAGAGATCCCTCAGACCCTTT
TAGTCAGTGTGGAAAATCTCTAGCAGTAGTAGTTCATGTCATCTTATTATTCAGTATTTATAACTTGCAA
AGAAATGAATATCAGAGAGTGAGAGGCCTTGACATTATAATAGATTTAGCAGGAATTGAACTAGGAGTGG
AGCACACAGGCAAAGCTGCAGAAGTACTTGGAAGAAGCCACCAGAGATACTCACGATTCTGCACATACCT
GGCTAATCCCAGATCCTAAGGATTACATTAAGTTTACTAACATTTATATAATGATTTATAGTTTAAAGTA
TAAACTTATCTAATTTACTATTCTGACAGATATTAATTAATCCTCAAATATCATAAGAGATGATTACTAT
TATCCCCATTTAACACAAGAGGAAACTGAGAGGGAAAGATGTTGAAGTAATTTTCCCACAATTACAGCAT
CCGTTAGTTACGACTCTATGATCTTCTGACACAAATTCCATTTACTCCTCACCCTATGACTCAGTCGAAT
ATATCAAAGTTATGGACATTATGCTAAGTAACAAATTACCCTTTTATATAGTAAATACTGAGTAGATTGA
GAGAAGAAATTGTTTGCAAACCTGAATAGCTTCAAGAAGAAGAGAAGTGAGGATAAGAATAACAGTTGTC
ATTTAACAAGTTTTAACAAGTAACTTGGTTAGAAAGGGATTCAAATGCATAAAGCAAGGGATAAATTTTT
CTGGCAACAAGACTATACAATATAACCTTAAATATGACTTCAAATAATTGTTGGAACTTGATAAAACTAA
TTAAATATTATTGAAGATTATCAATATTATAAATGTAATTTACTTTTAAAAAGGGAACATAGAAATGTGT
ATCATTAGAGTAGAAAACAATCCTTATTATCACAATTTGTCAAAACAAGTTTGTTATTAACACAAGTAGA
ATACTGCATTCAATTAAGTTGACTGCAGATTTTGTGTTTTGTTAAAATTAGAAAGAGATAACAACAATTT
GAATTATTGAAAGTAACATGTAAATAGTTCTACATACGTTCTTTTGACATCTTGTTCAATCATTGATCGA
AGTTCTTTATCTTGGAAGAATTTGTTCCAAAGACTCTGAAATAAGGAAAACAATCTATTATATAGTCTCA
CACCTTTGTTTTACTTTTAGTGATTTCAATTTAATAATGTAAATGGTTAAAATTTATTCTTCTCTGAGAT
CATTTCACATTGCAGATAGAAAACCTGAGACTGGGGTAATTTTTATTAAAATCTAATTTAATCTCAGAAA
CACATCTTTATTCTAACATCAATTTTTCCAGTTTGATATTATCATATAAAGTCAGCCTTCCTCATCTGCA
GGTTCCACAACAAAAATCCAACCAACTGTGGATCAAAAATATTGGGAAAAAATTAAAAATAGCAATACAA
CAATAAAAAAATACAAATCAGAAAAACAGCACAGTATAACAACTTTATTTAGCATTTACAATCTATTAGG
TATTATAAGTAATCTAGCCAGATCCTCTACGCCGGACGCATCGTGGCCGGCATCACCGGCGCCACAGGTG
CGGTTGCTGGCGCCTATATCGCCGACATCACCGATGGGGAAGATCGGGCTCGCCACTTCGGGCTCATGAG
CGCTTGTTTCGGCGTGGGTATGGTGGCAGGCCCCGTGGCCGGGGGACTGTTGGGCGCCATCTCCTTGCAT
GCACCATTCCTTGCGGCGGCGGTGCTCAACGGCCTCAACCTACTACTGGGCTGCTTCCTAATGCAGGAGT
CGCATAAGGGAGAGCGTCGAATGGTGCACTCTCAGTACAATCTGCTCTGATGCCGCATAGTTAAGCCAGC
CCCGACACCCGCCAACACCCGCTGACGCGCCCTGACGGGCTTGTCTGCTCCCGGCATCCGCTTACAGACA
AGCTGTGACCGTCTCCGGGAGCTGCATGTGTCAGAGGTTTTCACCGTCATCACCGAAACGCGCGAGACGA
AAGGGCCTCGTGATACGCCTATTTTTATAGGTTAATGTCATGATAATAATGGTTTCTTAGACGTCAGGTG
GCACTTTTCGGGGAAATGTGCGCGGAACCCCTATTTGTTTATTTTTCTAAATACATTCAAATATGTATCC
GCTCATGAGACAATAACCCTGATAAATGCTTCAATAATATTGAAAAAGGAAGAGTATGAGTATTCAACAT
TTCCGTGTCGCCCTTATTCCCTTTTTTGCGGCATTTTGCCTTCCTGTTTTTGCTCACCCAGAAACGCTGG
TGAAAGTAAAAGATGCTGAAGATCAGTTGGGTGCACGAGTGGGTTACATCGAACTGGATCTCAACAGCGG
TAAGATCCTTGAGAGTTTTCGCCCCGAAGAACGTTTTCCAATGATGAGCACTTTTAAAGTTCTGCTATGT
GGCGCGGTATTATCCCGTATTGACGCCGGGCAAGAGCAACTCGGTCGCCGCATACACTATTCTCAGAATG
ACTTGGTTGAGTACTCACCAGTCACAGAAAAGCATCTTACGGATGGCATGACAGTAAGAGAATTATGCAG
TGCTGCCATAACCATGAGTGATAACACTGCGGCCAACTTACTTCTGACAACGATCGGAGGACCGAAGGAG
CTAACCGCTTTTTTGCACAACATGGGGGATCATGTAACTCGCCTTGATCGTTGGGAACCGGAGCTGAATG
AAGCCATACCAAACGACGAGCGTGACACCACGATGCCTGTAGCAATGGCAACAACGTTGCGCAAACTATT
AACTGGCGAACTACTTACTCTAGCTTCCCGGCAACAATTAATAGACTGGATGGAGGCGGATAAAGTTGCA
GGACCACTTCTGCGCTCGGCCCTTCCGGCTGGCTGGTTTATTGCTGATAAATCTGGAGCCGGTGAGCGTG
GGTCTCGCGGTATCATTGCAGCACTGGGGCCAGATGGTAAGCCCTCCCGTATCGTAGTTATCTACACGAC
GGGGAGTCAGGCAACTATGGATGAACGAAATAGACAGATCGCTGAGATAGGTGCCTCACTGATTAAGCAT
TGGTAACTGTCAGACCAAGTTTACTCATATATACTTTAGATTGATTTAAAACTTCATTTTTAATTTAAAA
GGATCTAGGTGAAGATCCTTTTTGATAATCTCATGACCAAAATCCCTTAACGTGAGTTTTCGTTCCACTG
AGCGTCAGACCCCGTAGAAAAGATCAAAGGATCTTCTTGAGATCCTTTTTTTCTGCGCGTAATCTGCTGC
TTGCAAACAAAAAAACCACCGCTACCAGCGGTGGTTTGTTTGCCGGATCAAGAGCTACCAACTCTTTTTC
CGAAGGTAACTGGCTTCAGCAGAGCGCAGATACCAAATACTGTTCTTCTAGTGTAGCCGTAGTTAGGCCA
CCACTTCAAGAACTCTGTAGCACCGCCTACATACCTCGCTCTGCTAATCCTGTTACCAGTGGCTGCTGCC
AGTGGCGATAAGTCGTGTCTTACCGGGTTGGACTCAAGACGATAGTTACCGGATAAGGCGCAGCGGTCGG
GCTGAACGGGGGGTTCGTGCACACAGCCCAGCTTGGAGCGAACGACCTACACCGAACTGAGATACCTACA
GCGTGAGCTATGAGAAAGCGCCACGCTTCCCGAAGGGAGAAAGGCGGACAGGTATCCGGTAAGCGGCAGG
GTCGGAACAGGAGAGCGCACGAGGGAGCTTCCAGGGGGAAACGCCTGGTATCTTTATAGTCCTGTCGGGT
TTCGCCACCTCTGACTTGAGCGTCGATTTTTGTGATGCTCGTCAGGGGGGCGGAGCCTATGGAAAAACGC
CAGCAACGCGGCCTTTTTACGGTTCCTGGCCTTTTGCTGGCCTTTTGCTCACATGTTCTTTCCTGCGTTA
TCCCCTGATTCTGTGGATAACCGTATTACCGCCTTTGAGTGAGCTGATACCGCTCGCCGCAGCCGAACGA
CCGAGCGCAGCGAGTCAGTGAGCGAGGAAGCGGAAGAGCGCCCAATACGCAAACCGCCTCTCCCCGCGCG
TTGGCCGATTCATTAATGCAGCTGTGGAATGTGTGTCAGTTAGGGTGTGGAAAGTCCCCAGGCTCCCCAG
CAGGCAGAAGTATGCAAAGCATGCATCTCAATTAGTCAGCAACCAGGTGTGGAAAGTCCCCAGGCTCCCC
AGCAGGCAGAAGTATGCAAAGCATGCATCTCAATTAGTCAGCAACCATAGTCCCGCCCCTAACTCCGCCC
ATCCCGCCCCTAACTCCGCCCAGTTCCGCCCATTCTCCGCCCCATGGCTGACTAATTTTTTTTATTTATG
CAGAGGCCGAGGCCGCCTCGGCCTCTGAGCTATTCCAGAAGTAGTGAGGAGGCTTTTTTGGAGGCCTAGG
CTTTTGCAAAAAGCTTGGACACAAGACAGGCTTGCGAGATATGTTTGAGAATACCACTTTATCCCGCGTC
AGGGAGAGGCAGTGCGTAAAAAGACGCGGACTCATGTGAAATACTGGTTTTTAGTGCGCCAGATCTCTAT
AATCTCGCGCAACCTATTTTCCCCTCGAACACTTTTTAAGCCGTAGATAAACAGGCTGGGACACTTCACA
TGAGCGAAAAATACATCGTCACCTGGGACATGTTGCAGATCCATGCACGTAAACTCGCAAGCCGACTGAT
GCCTTCTGAACAATGGAAAGGCATTATTGCCGTAAGCCGTGGCGGTCTGTACCGGGTGCGTTACTGGCGC
GTGAACTGGGTATTCGTCATGTCGATACCGTTTGTATTTCCAGCTACGATCACGACAACCAGCGCGAGCT
TAAAGTGCTGAAACGCGCAGAAGGCGATGGCGAAGGCTTCATCGTTATTGATGACCTGGTGGATACCGGT
GGTACTGCGGTTGCGATTCGTGAAATGTATCCAAAAGCGCACTTTGTCACCATCTTCGCAAAACCGGCTG
GTCGTCCGCTGGTTGATGACTATGTTGTTGATATCCCGCAAGATACCTGGATTGAACAGCCGTGGGATAT
GGGCGTCGTATTCGTCCCGCCAATCTCCGGTCGCTAATCTTTTCAACGCCTGGCACTGCCGGGCGTTGTT
CTTTTTAACTTCAGGCGGGTTACAATAGTTTCCAGTAAGTATTCTGGAGGCTGCATCCATGACACAGGCA
AACCTGAGCGAAACCCTGTTCAAACCCCGCTTTAAACATCCTGAAACCTCGACGCTAGTCCGCCGCTTTA
ATCACGGCGCACAACCGCCTGTGCAGTCGGCCCTTGATGGTAAAACCATCCCTCACTGGTATCGCATGAT
TAACCGTCTGATGTGGATCTGGCGCGGCATTGACCCACGCGAAATCCTCGACGTCCAGGCACGTATTGTG
ATGAGCGATGCCGAACGTACCGACGATGATTTATACGATACGGTGATTGGCTACCGTGGCGGCAACTGGA
TTTATGAGTGGGCCCCGGATCTTTGTGAAGGAACCTTACTTCTGTGGTGTG
